>Addgene plasmid #70497 | R777-E213 Hs.RAF1 | depositor full sequence | sequence record 125946 | Full Sequence
TTAACGCTAGCATGGATGTTTTCCCAGTCACGACGTTGTAAAACGACGGCCAGTCTTAAAATTCGAGCTC
GGTCCGAGGATCCGAAATAATGATTTTATTTTGACTGATAGTGACCTGTTCGTTGCAACAAATTGATAAG
CAATGCTTTTTTATAATGCCAACTTTGTACAAAAAAGTTGGCACC
[1944 nt withheld, positions 186-2129]
TAATCAACTTTCTTGTACAAAGTTGGCATTATAGGAAAGCATTGCTTATCAATTTGTTGCAACGAACAGG
TCACTATCAGTCAAAATAAAATCATTATTTGCATGCAAGCTTAGATCCTCTAGACCAGCCAGGACAGAAA
TGCCTCGACTTCGCTGCTACCCAAGGTTGCCGGGTGACGCACACCGTGGAAACGGATGAAGGCACGAACC
CAGTGGACATAAGCCTGTTCGGTTCGTAAGCTGTAATGCAAGTAGCGTATGCGCTCACGCAACTGGTCCA
GAACCTTGACCGAACGCAGCGGTGGTAACGGCGCAGTGGCGGTTTTCATGGCTTGTTATGACTGTTTTTT
TGGGGTACAGTCTATGCCTCGGGCATCCAAGCAGCAAGCGCGTTACGCCGTGGGTCGATGTTTGATGTTA
TGGAGCAGCAACGATGTTACGCAGCAGGGCAGTCGCCCTAAAACAAAGTTAAACATTATGAGGGAAGCGG
TGATCGCCGAAGTATCGACTCAACTATCAGAGGTAGTTGGCGTCATCGAGCGCCATCTCGAACCGACGTT
GCTGGCCGTACATTTGTACGGCTCCGCAGTGGATGGCGGCCTGAAGCCACACAGTGATATTGATTTGCTG
GTTACGGTGACCGTAAGGCTTGATGAAACAACGCGGCGAGCTTTGATCAACGACCTTTTGGAAACTTCGG
CTTCCCCTGGAGAGAGCGAGATTCTCCGCGCTGTAGAAGTCACCATTGTTGTGCACGACGACATCATTCC
GTGGCGTTATCCAGCTAAGCGCGAACTGCAATTTGGAGAATGGCAGCGCAATGACATTCTTGCAGGTATC
TTCGAGCCAGCCACGATCGACATTGATCTGGCTATCTTGCTGACAAAAGCAAGAGAACATAGCGTTGCCT
TGGTAGGTCCAGCGGCGGAGGAACTCTTTGATCCGGTTCCTGAACAGGATCTATTTGAGGCGCTAAATGA
AACCTTAACGCTATGGAACTCGCCGCCCGACTGGGCTGGCGATGAGCGAAATGTAGTGCTTACGTTGTCC
CGCATTTGGTACAGCGCAGTAACCGGCAAAATCGCGCCGAAGGATGTCGCTGCCGACTGGGCAATGGAGC
GCCTGCCGGCCCAGTATCAGCCCGTCATACTTGAAGCTAGACAGGCTTATCTTGGACAAGAAGAAGATCG
CTTGGCCTCGCGCGCAGATCAGTTGGAAGAATTTGTCCACTACGTGAAAGGCGAGATCACCAAGGTAGTC
GGCAAATAACCCTCGAGCCACCCATGACCAAAATCCCTTAACGTGAGTTACGCGTCGTTCCACTGAGCGT
CAGACCCCGTAGAAAAGATCAAAGGATCTTCTTGAGATCCTTTTTTTCTGCGCGTAATCTGCTGCTTGCA
AACAAAAAAACCACCGCTACCAGCGGTGGTTTGTTTGCCGGATCAAGAGCTACCAACTCTTTTTCCGAAG
GTAACTGGCTTCAGCAGAGCGCAGATACCAAATACTGTCCTTCTAGTGTAGCCGTAGTTAGGCCACCACT
TCAAGAACTCTGTAGCACCGCCTACATACCTCGCTCTGCTAATCCTGTTACCAGTGGCTGCTGCCAGTGG
CGATAAGTCGTGTCTTACCGGGTTGGACTCAAGACGATAGTTACCGGATAAGGCGCAGCGGTCGGGCTGA
ACGGGGGGTTCGTGCACACAGCCCAGCTTGGAGCGAACGACCTACACCGAACTGAGATACCTACAGCGTG
AGCATTGAGAAAGCGCCACGCTTCCCGAAGGGAGAAAGGCGGACAGGTATCCGGTAAGCGGCAGGGTCGG
AACAGGAGAGCGCACGAGGGAGCTTCCAGGGGGAAACGCCTGGTATCTTTATAGTCCTGTCGGGTTTCGC
CACCTCTGACTTGAGCGTCGATTTTTGTGATGCTCGTCAGGGGGGCGGAGCCTATGGAAAAACGCCAGCA
ACGCGGCCTTTTTACGGTTCCTGGCCTTTTGCTGGCCTTTTGCTCACATGTTCTTTCCTGCGTTATCCCC
TGATTCTGTGGATAACCGTATTACCGCCTTTGAGTGAGCTGATACCGCTCGCCGCAGCCGAACGACCGAG
CGCAGCGAGTCAGTGAGCGAGGAAGCGGAAGAGCGCCCAATACGCAAACCGCCTCTCCCCGCGCGTTGGC
CGATTCATTAATGCAGCTGGCACGACAGGTTTCCCGACTGGAAAGCGGGCAGTGAGCGCAACGCAATTAA
TACGCGTACCGCTAGCCAGGAAGAGTTTGTAGAAACGCAAAAAGGCCATCCGTCAGGATGGCCTTCTGCT
TAGTTTGATGCCTGGCAGTTTATGGCGGGCGTCCTGCCCGCCACCCTCCGGGCCGTTGCTTCACAACGTT
CAAATCCGCTCCCGGCGGATTTGTCCTACTCAGGAGAGCGTTCACCGACAAACAACAGATAAAACGAAAG
GCCCAGTCTTCCGACTGAGCCTTTCGTTTTATTTGATGCCTGGCAGTTCCCTACTCTCGCG
Features (pLannotate 1.2.2; 11 found; start..end, strand, type, name):
     18..54      -  CDS            lacZα (fragment): LacZα fragment of β-galactosidase; lacZ fragment
     85..180     +  protein_bind   attL3: mutant version of attL; recombination site for the Gateway® LR reaction LR Clonase™
    186..2129    +  CDS            RAF1 (sequence withheld): RAF1_HUMAN - Also known as RAF. Experimental evidence at protein level: Swiss-Prot protein existence level 1. Serine/threonine-protein kinase that acts as a regulatory link between the membrane-associated Ras GTPases and the MAPK/ERK cascade, and this critical regulatory link functions as a switch determining cell fate decisions including proliferation, differentiation, apoptosis, survival and oncogenic transformation. RAF1 activation initiates a mitogen-activated protein kinase (MAPK) cascade that comprises a sequential phosphorylation of the dual-specific MAPK kinases (MAP2K1/MEK1 and MAP2K2
   2137..2230    -  protein_bind   attL2 (fragment): mutant version of attL; recombination site for the Gateway® LR reaction LR Clonase™
   2345..2368    +  promoter       Pc promoter (fragment): intI1 (promoter lies within the coding sequence); class 1 integron promoter
   2544..2600    +  CDS            GmR (fragment): gentamycin acetyltransferase; aacC1; confers resistance to gentamycin
   2607..3398    +  CDS            SmR: aminoglycoside adenylyltransferase (Murphy, 1985); aadA; confers resistance to spectinomycin and streptomycin
   3491..4079    +  rep_origin     ori: high-copy-number ColE1/pMB1/pBR322/pUC origin of replication
   4262..4354    +  CDS            lacI (fragment): lac repressor; lacI; The lac repressor binds to the lac operator to inhibit transcription in E. coli. This inhibition can be relieved by adding lactose or isopropyl-β-D-thiogalactopyranoside (IPTG).
   4409..4436    -  terminator     rrnB T2 terminator: transcription terminator T2 from the E. coli rrnB gene
   4568..4611    +  terminator     rrnB T1 terminator: Escherichia coli rrnB; transcription terminator T1 from the E. coli rrnB gene
