[The description below was written by a language model from this plasmid's Addgene catalogue record and pLannotate feature annotations shown in this document.]
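Description:
R777-E213 Hs.RAF1 is a Gateway entry clone built on the pDonor-255 backbone that carries the human RAF1 open reading frame (reference transcript NM_002880.3). It is a bacterial propagation and shuttle plasmid, not an expression vector. The annotated sequence (4,640 nt, consistent with a 2,693 bp backbone plus a 1,947 bp insert) shows no promoter positioned to drive the ORF. Replication in E. coli depends on a high-copy ColE1/pUC-type origin, and selection is by spectinomycin through the aadA (SmR) aminoglycoside adenylyltransferase gene. A fragment of a class 1 integron Pc promoter and a remnant of a gentamicin resistance gene lie upstream of SmR. Short lacZα and lacI fragments appear to be backbone remnants. The rrnB T1 and T2 terminators lie upstream of the cloning region, where such elements typically insulate an insert from read-through transcription.

The RAF1 coding sequence encodes the C-Raf serine/threonine kinase, which links membrane-associated Ras GTPases to the MEK/ERK MAPK cascade. It is flanked by two attL recombination sites. The automated annotation labels the upstream site attL3 and the downstream site a partial attL2, and the catalogue entry does not specify the att site types, so the attL3 call should be treated with caution. These sites allow LR Clonase-mediated transfer of the ORF into Gateway destination vectors, which supply the promoter, tags and host-specific elements. The ORF keeps its native stop codon, so it suits expression of untagged protein or N-terminal fusions but not C-terminal tagging. Given the gene, downstream uses would plausibly include studies of RAS/RAF/MAPK signalling, though the record does not name a specific application.
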