Addgene plasmid #70497: R777-E213 Hs.RAF1
Purpose: Gateway ORF clone of human RAF1 [NM_002880.3] with stop codon (for native or N-terminal fusions)
Depositing lab: Dominic Esposito. Depositing organization: National Cancer Institute (NCI).
Backbone
  Vector backbone: pDonor-255
  Backbone size w/o insert (bp): 2693
  Vector type: Gateway Entry Clone
Growth in bacteria
  Bacterial resistance: Spectinomycin, 50 μg/mL
  Growth temperature: 37°C
  Growth strain: DH10B
  Copy number: High Copy
Gene/Insert
  Gene/Insert name: RAF1 (alt name: NM_002880.3)
  Species: H. sapiens (human)
  Insert size (bp): 1947
  Entrez Gene: RAF1 (a.k.a. CMD1NN, CRAF, NS5, Raf-1, c-Raf)
  Cloning method: Gateway Cloning
  Sequencing primers: 5′ M13F 23-mer (5'-CCCAGTCACGACGTTGTAAAACG); 3′ attLR 23-mer (5'-TAACATCAGAGATTTTGAGACAC)
Terms and licenses: Academic/Nonprofit Terms; Industry Terms: Not Available to Industry
How to cite: R777-E213 Hs.RAF1 was a gift from Dominic Esposito (Addgene plasmid # 70497 ; http://n2t.net/addgene:70497 ; RRID:Addgene_70497)
