>Addgene plasmid #70497 | R777-E213 Hs.RAF1 | addgene partial sequence | sequence record 130486 | pCR8_R1 5'-cgaaccgaacaggcttatgt-3'
GTGTGCGTCACCCGGCAACCTTGGGTAGCAGCGAAGTCGAGGCATTTCTGTCCTGGCTGGTCTAGAGGAT
CTAAGCTTGCATGCAAATAATGATTTTATTTTGACTGATAGTGACCTGTTCGTTGCAACAAATTGATAAG
CAATGCTTTCCTATAATGCCAACTTTGTACAAGAAAGTTGATTA
[777 nt withheld, positions 185-961]
